Addgene plasmid #75685: PDK2 gRNA (BRDN0001145761)
Purpose: 3rd generation lentiviral gRNA plasmid targeting human PDK2
Depositing lab: John Doench & David Root. Depositing organization: Broad Institute. Publication: Optimized sgRNA design to maximize activity and minimize off-target effects of CRISPR-Cas9. Doench JG, Fusi N, Sullender M, Hegde M, Vaimberg EW, Donovan KF, Smith I, Tothova Z, Wilen C, Orchard R, Virgin HW, Listgarten J, Root DE. Nat Biotechnol. 2016 Jan 18. doi: 10.1038/nbt.3437. PubMed 26780180.
Backbone
  Vector backbone: lentiGuide-Puro
  Backbone manufacturer: Zhang Lab (Addgene plasmid # 52963)
  Vector type: Mammalian Expression, Lentiviral, CRISPR
  Selectable markers: Puromycin
Growth in bacteria
  Bacterial resistance: Ampicillin, 100 μg/mL
  Growth temperature: 37°C
  Growth strain: DH5alpha
  Copy number: High Copy
Gene/Insert
  Gene/Insert name: PDK2 (alt names: PDK2; NM_001199898.1)
  gRNA/shRNA sequence: GGTGCTGCCATCAAAGATGA
  Species: H. sapiens (human)
  Entrez Gene: PDK2 (a.k.a. PDHK2, PDKII)
  Promoter: hU6
  Cloning method: Unknown
  Sequencing primers: 5′ U6-F; 3′ pS2-R
Terms and licenses: Academic/Nonprofit Terms; Industry Terms: Not Available to Industry
Depositor comments: The gRNA was designed to target the following Genbank reference sequence(s): NM_001199898.1,NM_001199899.1,NM_002611.4. Note that this plasmid does NOT contain Cas9. It should be used in conjunction with lentiCas9-Blast (Addgene #52962) or otherwise with cell lines already expressing Cas9. Browse the full kinome gRNA library at http://www.addgene.org/pooled-library/broadgpp-human-kinome/ or visit http://www.broadinstitute.org/rnai/public/ for detailed protocols and information.
How to cite: PDK2 gRNA (BRDN0001145761) was a gift from John Doench & David Root (Addgene plasmid # 75685 ; http://n2t.net/addgene:75685 ; RRID:Addgene_75685)
