[The description below was written by a language model from this plasmid's Addgene catalogue record and pLannotate feature annotations shown in this document.]
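Description:
PDK2 gRNA (BRDN0001145761) is a third-generation lentiviral single-guide RNA plasmid built on the lentiGuide-Puro backbone and designed to target human PDK2 (also known as PDHK2 or PDKII) for CRISPR-Cas9 editing. It is an individual clone associated with a human kinome gRNA library, and the guide was designed against several PDK2 reference transcripts. In bacteria the roughly 8.3 kb plasmid is maintained by a high-copy ColE1/pUC-type origin and selected with ampicillin through the β-lactamase gene. An f1 origin, an SV40 origin and remnants of lac and phage promoter sequences are also carried over from the backbone.

The transfer cassette is framed by an RSV promoter fused to a truncated HIV-1 5' LTR, which makes genomic RNA production Tat-independent, and a self-inactivating ΔU3 3' LTR followed by an SV40 polyadenylation signal. Between the LTRs lie the Ψ packaging signal with a partial gag fragment, the Rev response element for nuclear export of the viral RNA, and a cPPT/CTS that aids nuclear import of the reverse-transcribed genome. The human U6 RNA polymerase III promoter drives the PDK2-specific spacer joined to the Streptococcus pyogenes gRNA scaffold. Downstream, the EF-1α core promoter with its intron A drives the puromycin N-acetyltransferase gene, and a WPRE enhances transcript expression, so transduced mammalian cells can be selected with puromycin.

The plasmid does not encode Cas9. It is meant to be used with a separate Cas9 lentiviral vector or in cells that already express Cas9, typically to disrupt PDK2 in human cells.
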