Features (pLannotate 1.2.2; 29 found; start..end, strand, type, name):
     14..80      +  CDS            small t antigen (fragment): SV40 (simian virus 40) small t antigen
    106..317     +  promoter       EF-1α core promoter: core promoter for human elongation factor EF-1α
    318..1256    +  intron         EF-1α intron A: intron upstream of the start codon of human EF-1α
   1278..1877    +  CDS            PuroR (fragment): puromycin N-acetyltransferase; pac from Streptomyces; confers resistance to puromycin
   1893..2481    +  misc_feature   WPRE: woodchuck hepatitis virus posttranscriptional regulatory element
   2532..2551    +  misc_feature   cPPT/CTS (fragment): central polypurine tract and central termination sequence of HIV-1
   2553..2786    +  LTR            3' LTR (ΔU3): self-inactivating 3' long terminal repeat (LTR) from HIV-1
   2864..2985    +  polyA_signal   SV40 poly(A) signal: SV40 polyadenylation signal
   3025..3160    +  rep_origin     SV40 ori: SV40 origin of replication
   3181..3199    -  promoter       T7 promoter: promoter for bacteriophage T7 RNA polymerase
   3207..3362    +  CDS            lacZα (fragment): LacZα fragment of β-galactosidase; lacZ fragment
   3367..3795    +  rep_origin     f1 ori (sequence partly withheld): f1 bacteriophage origin of replication; arrow indicates direction of (+) strand synthesis
   3848..3952    +  promoter       AmpR promoter: bla
   3953..4813    +  CDS            AmpR: β-lactamase; bla; confers resistance to ampicillin, carbenicillin, and related antibiotics
   4984..5572    +  rep_origin     ori: high-copy-number ColE1/pMB1/pBR322/pUC origin of replication
   5755..5847    +  CDS            lacI (fragment): lac repressor; lacI; The lac repressor binds to the lac operator to inhibit transcription in E. coli. This inhibition can be relieved by adding lactose or isopropyl-β-D-thiogalactopyranoside (IPTG).
   5860..5881    +  protein_bind   CAP binding site: CAP binding activates transcription in the presence of cAMP. E. coli catabolite activator protein
   5896..5926    +  promoter       lac promoter: promoter for the E. coli lac operon
   5934..5950    +  protein_bind   lac operator: The lac repressor binds to the lac operator to inhibit transcription in E. coli. This inhibition can be relieved by adding lactose or isopropyl-β-D-thiogalactopyranoside (IPTG). lac repressor encoded by lacI
   5995..6013    +  promoter       T3 promoter: promoter for bacteriophage T3 RNA polymerase
   6041..6267    +  promoter       RSV promoter: Rous sarcoma virus enhancer/promoter
   6268..6448    +  LTR            5' LTR (truncated): truncated 5' long terminal repeat (LTR) from HIV-1
   6495..6620    +  misc_feature   HIV-1 Ψ: packaging signal of human immunodeficiency virus type 1
   6604..6967    +  CDS            HIV-1 gag (fragment): gag protein from human immunodeficiency virus 1; gag
   7113..7346    +  misc_feature   RRE: The Rev response element (RRE) of HIV-1 allows for Rev-dependent mRNA export from the nucleus to the cytoplasm.
   7723..7749    +  CDS            Rev (fragment): human immunodeficiency virus 1 (HIV-1) Rev protein; rev; enhances nuclear export of unspliced and incompletely spliced viral mRNAs
   7753..7993    +  promoter       U6 promoter: RNA polymerase III promoter for human U6 snRNA
   8023..8098    +  misc_RNA       gRNA scaffold: guide RNA scaffold for the Streptococcus pyogenes CRISPR/Cas9 system
   8154..8271    +  misc_feature   cPPT/CTS: central polypurine tract and central termination sequence of HIV-1
>Addgene plasmid #75685 | PDK2 gRNA (BRDN0001145761) | addgene full sequence | sequence record 184364 | Addgene Assembled Sequence
CCCGGGTGCAAAGATGGATAAAGTTTTAAACAGAGAGGAATCTTTGCAGCTAATGGACCTTCTAGGTCTT
GAAAGGAGTGGGAATTGGCTCCGGTGCCCGTCAGTGGGCAGAGCGCACATCGCCCACAGTCCCCGAGAAG
TTGGGGGGAGGGGTCGGCAATTGATCCGGTGCCTAGAGAAGGTGGCGCGGGGTAAACTGGGAAAGTGATG
TCGTGTACTGGCTCCGCCTTTTTCCCGAGGGTGGGGGAGAACCGTATATAAGTGCAGTAGTCGCCGTGAA
CGTTCTTTTTCGCAACGGGTTTGCCGCCAGAACACAGGTAAGTGCCGTGTGTGGTTCCCGCGGGCCTGGC
CTCTTTACGGGTTATGGCCCTTGCGTGCCTTGAATTACTTCCACCTGGCTGCAGTACGTGATTCTTGATC
CCGAGCTTCGGGTTGGAAGTGGGTGGGAGAGTTCGAGGCCTTGCGCTTAAGGAGCCCCTTCGCCTCGTGC
TTGAGTTGAGGCCTGGCCTGGGCGCTGGGGCCGCCGCGTGCGAATCTGGTGGCACCTTCGCGCCTGTCTC
GCTGCTTTCGATAAGTCTCTAGCCATTTAAAATTTTTGATGACCTGCTGCGACGCTTTTTTTCTGGCAAG
ATAGTCTTGTAAATGCGGGCCAAGATCTGCACACTGGTATTTCGGTTTTTGGGGCCGCGGGCGGCGACGG
GGCCCGTGCGTCCCAGCGCACATGTTCGGCGAGGCGGGGCCTGCGAGCGCGGCCACCGAGAATCGGACGG
GGGTAGTCTCAAGCTGGCCGGCCTGCTCTGGTGCCTGGCCTCGCGCCGCCGTGTATCGCCCCGCCCTGGG
CGGCAAGGCTGGCCCGGTCGGCACCAGTTGCGTGAGCGGAAAGATGGCCGCTTCCCGGCCCTGCTGCAGG
GAGCTCAAAATGGAGGACGCGGCGCTCGGGAGAGCGGGCGGGTGAGTCACCCACACAAAGGAAAAGGGCC
TTTCCGTCCTCAGCCGTCGCTTCATGTGACTCCACGGAGTACCGGGCGCCGTCCAGGCACCTCGATTAGT
TCTCGAGCTTTTGGAGTACGTCGTCTTTAGGTTGGGGGGAGGGGTTTTATGCGATGGAGTTTCCCCACAC
TGAGTGGGTGGAGACTGAAGTTAGGCCAGCTTGGCACTTGATGTAATTCTCCTTGGAATTTGCCCTTTTT
GAGTTTGGATCTTGGTTCATTCTCAAGCCTCAGACAGTGGTTCAAAGTTTTTTTCTTCCATTTCAGGTGT
CGTGACGTACGGCCACCATGACCGAGTACAAGCCCACGGTGCGCCTCGCCACCCGCGACGACGTCCCCAG
GGCCGTACGCACCCTCGCCGCCGCGTTCGCCGACTACCCCGCCACGCGCCACACCGTCGATCCGGACCGC
CACATCGAGCGGGTCACCGAGCTGCAAGAACTCTTCCTCACGCGCGTCGGGCTCGACATCGGCAAGGTGT
GGGTCGCGGACGACGGCGCCGCCGTGGCGGTCTGGACCACGCCGGAGAGCGTCGAAGCGGGGGCGGTGTT
CGCCGAGATCGGCCCGCGCATGGCCGAGTTGAGCGGTTCCCGGCTGGCCGCGCAGCAACAGATGGAAGGC
CTCCTGGCGCCGCACCGGCCCAAGGAGCCCGCGTGGTTCCTGGCCACCGTCGGAGTCTCGCCCGACCACC
AGGGCAAGGGTCTGGGCAGCGCCGTCGTGCTCCCCGGAGTGGAGGCGGCCGAGCGCGCCGGGGTGCCCGC
CTTCCTGGAGACCTCCGCGCCCCGCAACCTCCCCTTCTACGAGCGGCTCGGCTTCACCGTCACCGCCGAC
GTCGAGGTGCCCGAAGGACCGCGCACCTGGTGCATGACCCGCAAGCCCGGTGCCTGAACGCGTTAAGTCG
ACAATCAACCTCTGGATTACAAAATTTGTGAAAGATTGACTGGTATTCTTAACTATGTTGCTCCTTTTAC
GCTATGTGGATACGCTGCTTTAATGCCTTTGTATCATGCTATTGCTTCCCGTATGGCTTTCATTTTCTCC
TCCTTGTATAAATCCTGGTTGCTGTCTCTTTATGAGGAGTTGTGGCCCGTTGTCAGGCAACGTGGCGTGG
TGTGCACTGTGTTTGCTGACGCAACCCCCACTGGTTGGGGCATTGCCACCACCTGTCAGCTCCTTTCCGG
GACTTTCGCTTTCCCCCTCCCTATTGCCACGGCGGAACTCATCGCCGCCTGCCTTGCCCGCTGCTGGACA
GGGGCTCGGCTGTTGGGCACTGACAATTCCGTGGTGTTGTCGGGGAAATCATCGTCCTTTCCTTGGCTGC
TCGCCTGTGTTGCCACCTGGATTCTGCGCGGGACGTCCTTCTGCTACGTCCCTTCGGCCCTCAATCCAGC
GGACCTTCCTTCCCGCGGCCTGCTGCCGGCTCTGCGGCCTCTTCCGCGTCTTCGCCTTCGCCCTCAGACG
AGTCGGATCTCCCTTTGGGCCGCCTCCCCGCGTCGACTTTAAGACCAATGACTTACAAGGCAGCTGTAGA
TCTTAGCCACTTTTTAAAAGAAAAGGGGGGACTGGAAGGGCTAATTCACTCCCAACGAAGACAAGATCTG
CTTTTTGCTTGTACTGGGTCTCTCTGGTTAGACCAGATCTGAGCCTGGGAGCTCTCTGGCTAACTAGGGA
ACCCACTGCTTAAGCCTCAATAAAGCTTGCCTTGAGTGCTTCAAGTAGTGTGTGCCCGTCTGTTGTGTGA
CTCTGGTAACTAGAGATCCCTCAGACCCTTTTAGTCAGTGTGGAAAATCTCTAGCAGTACGTATAGTAGT
TCATGTCATCTTATTATTCAGTATTTATAACTTGCAAAGAAATGAATATCAGAGAGTGAGAGGAACTTGT
TTATTGCAGCTTATAATGGTTACAAATAAAGCAATAGCATCACAAATTTCACAAATAAAGCATTTTTTTC
ACTGCATTCTAGTTGTGGTTTGTCCAAACTCATCAATGTATCTTATCATGTCTGGCTCTAGCTATCCCGC
CCCTAACTCCGCCCATCCCGCCCCTAACTCCGCCCAGTTCCGCCCATTCTCCGCCCCATGGCTGACTAAT
TTTTTTTATTTATGCAGAGGCCGAGGCCGCCTCGGCCTCTGAGCTATTCCAGAAGTAGTGAGGAGGCTTT
TTTGGAGGCCTAGGGACGTACCCAATTCGCCCTATAGTGAGTCGTATTACGCGCGCTCACTGGCCGTCGT
TTTACAACGTCGTGACTGGGAAAACCCTGGCGTTACCCAACTTAATCGCCTTGCAGCACATCCCCCTTTC
GCCAGCTGGCGTAATAGCGAAGAGGCCCGCACCGATCGCCCTTCCCAACAGTTGCGCAGCCTGAATGGCG
AATGGG
[124 nt withheld, positions 3367-3490]
C
[91 nt withheld, positions 3492-3582]
A
[49 nt withheld, positions 3584-3632]
CCTTTGACGTTGGAGTCCACGTTCTTT
[37 nt withheld, positions 3660-3696]
ACCCTATCTCGGTCTATTCTTTTGATTTATAAGGGATTTTGCCGATTTCGGCCTATTGGTTAAAAAATGA
GCTGATTTAACAAAAATTTAACGCGAATTTTAACAAAATATTAACGCTTACAATTTAGGTGGCACTTTTC
GGGGAAATGTGCGCGGAACCCCTATTTGTTTATTTTTCTAAATACATTCAAATATGTATCCGCTCATGAG
ACAATAACCCTGATAAATGCTTCAATAATATTGAAAAAGGAAGAGTATGAGTATTCAACATTTCCGTGTC
GCCCTTATTCCCTTTTTTGCGGCATTTTGCCTTCCTGTTTTTGCTCACCCAGAAACGCTGGTGAAAGTAA
AAGATGCTGAAGATCAGTTGGGTGCACGAGTGGGTTACATCGAACTGGATCTCAACAGCGGTAAGATCCT
TGAGAGTTTTCGCCCCGAAGAACGTTTTCCAATGATGAGCACTTTTAAAGTTCTGCTATGTGGCGCGGTA
TTATCCCGTATTGACGCCGGGCAAGAGCAACTCGGTCGCCGCATACACTATTCTCAGAATGACTTGGTTG
AGTACTCACCAGTCACAGAAAAGCATCTTACGGATGGCATGACAGTAAGAGAATTATGCAGTGCTGCCAT
AACCATGAGTGATAACACTGCGGCCAACTTACTTCTGACAACGATCGGAGGACCGAAGGAGCTAACCGCT
TTTTTGCACAACATGGGGGATCATGTAACTCGCCTTGATCGTTGGGAACCGGAGCTGAATGAAGCCATAC
CAAACGACGAGCGTGACACCACGATGCCTGTAGCAATGGCAACAACGTTGCGCAAACTATTAACTGGCGA
ACTACTTACTCTAGCTTCCCGGCAACAATTAATAGACTGGATGGAGGCGGATAAAGTTGCAGGACCACTT
CTGCGCTCGGCCCTTCCGGCTGGCTGGTTTATTGCTGATAAATCTGGAGCCGGTGAGCGTGGGTCTCGCG
GTATCATTGCAGCACTGGGGCCAGATGGTAAGCCCTCCCGTATCGTAGTTATCTACACGACGGGGAGTCA
GGCAACTATGGATGAACGAAATAGACAGATCGCTGAGATAGGTGCCTCACTGATTAAGCATTGGTAACTG
TCAGACCAAGTTTACTCATATATACTTTAGATTGATTTAAAACTTCATTTTTAATTTAAAAGGATCTAGG
TGAAGATCCTTTTTGATAATCTCATGACCAAAATCCCTTAACGTGAGTTTTCGTTCCACTGAGCGTCAGA
CCCCGTAGAAAAGATCAAAGGATCTTCTTGAGATCCTTTTTTTCTGCGCGTAATCTGCTGCTTGCAAACA
AAAAAACCACCGCTACCAGCGGTGGTTTGTTTGCCGGATCAAGAGCTACCAACTCTTTTTCCGAAGGTAA
CTGGCTTCAGCAGAGCGCAGATACCAAATACTGTTCTTCTAGTGTAGCCGTAGTTAGGCCACCACTTCAA
GAACTCTGTAGCACCGCCTACATACCTCGCTCTGCTAATCCTGTTACCAGTGGCTGCTGCCAGTGGCGAT
AAGTCGTGTCTTACCGGGTTGGACTCAAGACGATAGTTACCGGATAAGGCGCAGCGGTCGGGCTGAACGG
GGGGTTCGTGCACACAGCCCAGCTTGGAGCGAACGACCTACACCGAACTGAGATACCTACAGCGTGAGCT
ATGAGAAAGCGCCACGCTTCCCGAAGGGAGAAAGGCGGACAGGTATCCGGTAAGCGGCAGGGTCGGAACA
GGAGAGCGCACGAGGGAGCTTCCAGGGGGAAACGCCTGGTATCTTTATAGTCCTGTCGGGTTTCGCCACC
TCTGACTTGAGCGTCGATTTTTGTGATGCTCGTCAGGGGGGCGGAGCCTATGGAAAAACGCCAGCAACGC
GGCCTTTTTACGGTTCCTGGCCTTTTGCTGGCCTTTTGCTCACATGTTCTTTCCTGCGTTATCCCCTGAT
TCTGTGGATAACCGTATTACCGCCTTTGAGTGAGCTGATACCGCTCGCCGCAGCCGAACGACCGAGCGCA
GCGAGTCAGTGAGCGAGGAAGCGGAAGAGCGCCCAATACGCAAACCGCCTCTCCCCGCGCGTTGGCCGAT
TCATTAATGCAGCTGGCACGACAGGTTTCCCGACTGGAAAGCGGGCAGTGAGCGCAACGCAATTAATGTG
AGTTAGCTCACTCATTAGGCACCCCAGGCTTTACACTTTATGCTTCCGGCTCGTATGTTGTGTGGAATTG
TGAGCGGATAACAATTTCACACAGGAAACAGCTATGACCATGATTACGCCAAGCGCGCAATTAACCCTCA
CTAAAGGGAACAAAAGCTGGAGCTGCAAGCTTAATGTAGTCTTATGCAATACTCTTGTAGTCTTGCAACA
TGGTAACGATGAGTTAGCAACATGCCTTACAAGGAGAGAAAAAGCACCGTGCATGCCGATTGGTGGAAGT
AAGGTGGTACGATCGTGCCTTATTAGGAAGGCAACAGACGGGTCTGACATGGATTGGACGAACCACTGAA
TTGCCGCATTGCAGAGATATTGTATTTAAGTGCCTAGCTCGATACATAAACGGGTCTCTCTGGTTAGACC
AGATCTGAGCCTGGGAGCTCTCTGGCTAACTAGGGAACCCACTGCTTAAGCCTCAATAAAGCTTGCCTTG
AGTGCTTCAAGTAGTGTGTGCCCGTCTGTTGTGTGACTCTGGTAACTAGAGATCCCTCAGACCCTTTTAG
TCAGTGTGGAAAATCTCTAGCAGTGGCGCCCGAACAGGGACTTGAAAGCGAAAGGGAAACCAGAGGAGCT
CTCTCGACGCAGGACTCGGCTTGCTGAAGCGCGCACGGCAAGAGGCGAGGGGCGGCGACTGGTGAGTACG
CCAAAAATTTTGACTAGCGGAGGCTAGAAGGAGAGAGATGGGTGCGAGAGCGTCAGTATTAAGCGGGGGA
GAATTAGATCGCGATGGGAAAAAATTCGGTTAAGGCCAGGGGGAAAGAAAAAATATAAATTAAAACATAT
AGTATGGGCAAGCAGGGAGCTAGAACGATTCGCAGTTAATCCTGGCCTGTTAGAAACATCAGAAGGCTGT
AGACAAATACTGGGACAGCTACAACCATCCCTTCAGACAGGATCAGAAGAACTTAGATCATTATATAATA
CAGTAGCAACCCTCTATTGTGTGCATCAAAGGATAGAGATAAAAGACACCAAGGAAGCTTTAGACAAGAT
AGAGGAAGAGCAAAACAAAAGTAAGACCACCGCACAGCAAGCGGCCGCTGATCTTCAGACCTGGAGGAGG
AGATATGAGGGACAATTGGAGAAGTGAATTATATAAATATAAAGTAGTAAAAATTGAACCATTAGGAGTA
GCACCCACCAAGGCAAAGAGAAGAGTGGTGCAGAGAGAAAAAAGAGCAGTGGGAATAGGAGCTTTGTTCC
TTGGGTTCTTGGGAGCAGCAGGAAGCACTATGGGCGCAGCGTCAATGACGCTGACGGTACAGGCCAGACA
ATTATTGTCTGGTATAGTGCAGCAGCAGAACAATTTGCTGAGGGCTATTGAGGCGCAACAGCATCTGTTG
CAACTCACAGTCTGGGGCATCAAGCAGCTCCAGGCAAGAATCCTGGCTGTGGAAAGATACCTAAAGGATC
AACAGCTCCTGGGGATTTGGGGTTGCTCTGGAAAACTCATTTGCACCACTGCTGTGCCTTGGAATGCTAG
TTGGAGTAATAAATCTCTGGAACAGATTTGGAATCACACGACCTGGATGGAGTGGGACAGAGAAATTAAC
AATTACACAAGCTTAATACACTCCTTAATTGAAGAATCGCAAAACCAGCAAGAAAAGAATGAACAAGAAT
TATTGGAATTAGATAAATGGGCAAGTTTGTGGAATTGGTTTAACATAACAAATTGGCTGTGGTATATAAA
ATTATTCATAATGATAGTAGGAGGCTTGGTAGGTTTAAGAATAGTTTTTGCTGTACTTTCTATAGTGAAT
AGAGTTAGGCAGGGATATTCACCATTATCGTTTCAGACCCACCTCCCAACCCCGAGGGGACCCAGAGAGG
GCCTATTTCCCATGATTCCTTCATATTTGCATATACGATACAAGGCTGTTAGAGAGATAATTAGAATTAA
TTTGACTGTAAACACAAAGATATTAGTACAAAATACGTGACGTAGAAAGTAATAATTTCTTGGGTAGTTT
GCAGTTTTAAAATTATGTTTTAAAATGGACTATCATATGCTTACCGTAACTTGAAAGTATTTCGATTTCT
TGGCTTTATATATCTTGTGGAAAGGACGAAACACCGGGTGCTGCCATCAAAGATGAGTTTTAGAGCTAGA
AATAGCAAGTTAAAATAAGGCTAGTCCGTTATCAACTTGAAAAAGTGGCACCGAGTCGGTGCTTTTTTAA
GCTTGGCGTAACTAGATCTTGAGACAAATGGCAGTATTCATCCACAATTTTAAAAGAAAAGGGGGGATTG
GGGGGTACAGTGCAGGGGAAAGAATAGTAGACATAATAGCAACAGACATACAAACTAAAGAATTACAAAA
ACAAATTACAAAAATTCAAAATTTTCGGGTTTATTACAGGGACAGCAGAGATCCACTTTGGCGCCGGCTC
GAGGGGG
