>Addgene plasmid #75685 | PDK2 gRNA (BRDN0001145761) | depositor partial sequence | sequence record 143145 | Target Sequence
GGTGCTGCCATCAAAGATGA
