>Addgene plasmid #75685 | PDK2 gRNA (BRDN0001145761) | addgene partial sequence | sequence record 184363 | hU6-F
TACGTGACGTAGAAAGTAATAATTTCTTGGGTAGTTTGCAGTTTTAAAATTATGTTTTAAAATGGACTAT
CATATGCTTACCGTAACTTGAAAGTATTTCGATTTCTTGGCTTTATATATCTTGTGGAAAGGACGAAACA
CCGGGTGCTGCCATCAAAGATGAGTTTTAGAGCTAGAAATAGCAAGTTAAAATAAGGCTAGTCCGTTATC
AACTTGAAAAAGTGGCACCGAGTCGGTGCTTTTTTAAGCTTGGCGTAACTAGATCTTGAGACAAATGGCA
GTATTCATCCACAATTTTAAAAGAAAAGGGGGGATTGGGGGGTACAGTGCAGGGGAAAGAATAGTAGACA
TAATAGCAACAGACATACAAACTAAAGAATTACAAAAACAAATTACAAAAATTCAAAATTTTCGGGTTTA
TTACAGGGACAGCAGAGATCCACTTTGGCGCCGGCTCGAGGGGGCCCGGGTGCAAAGATGGATAAAGTTT
TAAACAGAGAGGAATCTTTGCAGCTAATGGACCTTCTAGGTCTTGAAAGGAGTGGGAATTGGCTCCGGTG
CCCGTCAGTG
